Addgene plasmid #16189: pGEM-GCD-probe
Depositing lab: Peter Mombaerts. Depositing organization: Rockefeller University. Publication: Axonal wiring of guanylate cyclase-D-expressing olfactory neurons is dependent on neuropilin 2 and semaphorin 3F. Walz A, Feinstein P, Khan M, Mombaerts P. Development. 2007 Nov . 134(22):4063-72. 10.1242/dev.008722 PubMed 17942483.
Backbone
  Vector backbone: pGEM-T Easy
  Backbone size w/o insert (bp): 3015
  Vector type: Bacterial Expression
Growth in bacteria
  Bacterial resistance: Ampicillin, 100 μg/mL
  Growth temperature: 37°C
  Growth strain: DH5alpha
  Copy number: High Copy
Gene/Insert
  Gene/Insert name: guanylate cyclase-D
  Species: M. musculus (mouse)
  Insert size (bp): 562
  Entrez Gene: Gucy2d
  Cloning method: Restriction Enzyme
  Sequencing primers: 5′ T7; 3′ SP6
Terms and licenses: Academic/Nonprofit Terms; Industry Terms: Not Available to Industry
Depositor comments: This is a 5' probe for the GC-D targeting construct resulting in a shift of 7.2 kB to 5.9 kB in BamHI digested ES gDNA. The probe can be released from pGEM-T Easy by NotI or EcoRI digestion
How to cite: pGEM-GCD-probe was a gift from Peter Mombaerts (Addgene plasmid # 16189)
