[The description below was written by a language model from this plasmid's Addgene catalogue record.]
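Description:
pGEM-GCD-probe is a small bacterial cloning plasmid built on the pGEM-T Easy backbone (about 3.0 kb without insert) that carries a 562 bp fragment of the mouse guanylate cyclase-D gene (Gucy2d). It is maintained in E. coli as a high-copy plasmid under ampicillin selection. Although catalogued as a bacterial expression vector, the record gives no indication that the insert is meant to be expressed as protein. The plasmid serves as a storage and amplification vehicle for a DNA hybridisation probe. The listed sequencing primers, T7 on the 5′ side and SP6 on the 3′ side, reflect the two phage promoter sites that flank the pGEM-T Easy cloning region and allow the insert to be read from either end. No feature table is provided, so the orientation of the fragment and its exact position within the Gucy2d locus are not stated.

According to the depositor's comments, the fragment is the 5′ probe used to genotype embryonic stem cells electroporated with a GC-D gene-targeting construct. On BamHI-digested ES cell genomic DNA, correct homologous recombination is detected as a shift of the hybridising band from 7.2 kb to 5.9 kb, which distinguishes targeted from wild-type alleles. This type of readout is typically obtained by Southern blotting. The probe can be excised from the vector with NotI or EcoRI, whose sites flank the cloning position in pGEM-T Easy. The plasmid comes from work on the axonal wiring of GC-D-expressing olfactory sensory neurons in mice, where targeted modification of the GC-D locus was used to study these cells.
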