>Addgene plasmid #16189 | pGEM-GCD-probe | depositor partial sequence | sequence record 8487 | Author sequence
CGATTGGATCCATGTCAGTCAAAGCACTGTCCAGGCCCTGCTCAGCCTTGATGAAGGCTACAAAATTGAT
GTCAGAGGTCAGACTGAACTGAAGGTGAGGGACTGCCTTGGAGACTGGCTTCTGGGCATCAGGAGGCCTC
AGATGGCCAGTTTGTGTGAGCTGGGCATAGAAGTGATCCTCTATGGCCCCAATTTAGGAACAAGAAAGGC
TTCTCCCTGGAAGCCATTTGGTTCTTTTCTAGCGTCAGGGGCATGTCAGAGAAGTTGTAGCCACGGATGA
TCCACCTGTGCAGTGCGCTGGTGCCCAGCACACATAACGCTTATAACCCTCAGAGCAGCTAAGAAAAGAA
CCAAATACCTACATGTTATATAGTTCAGTAAGACCAATTTGAAAAGCAAAGGCTAGCTCATGACACGATC
CAATAACAGCTCCGATCTTGTGCCTTCTCTATAACACTCTCGGACTCCTGTGCATCTCTCAGAACCCAGT
TCAGACAACACCTCTCACCAAAGCCTATCCTGGCCCAAGAACATCTCCATTTCCTCCAAATAGTGGCTGC
CATAACT
